>Addgene plasmid #117223 | U6c | depositor full sequence | sequence record 221360 | U6c sequence 12365 bps
TATCCACAGAATCAGGGGATAACGCAGGAAAGAACATGTGAGCAAAAGGCCAGCAAAAGGCCAGGAACCG
TAAAAAGGCCGCGTTGCTGGCGTTTTTCCATAGGCTCCGCCCCCCTGACGAGCATCACAAAAATCGACGC
TCAAGTCAGAGGTGGCGAAACCCGACAGGACTATAAAGATACCAGGCGTTTCCCCCTGGAAGCTCCCTCG
TGCGCTCTCCTGTTCCGACCCTGCCGCTTACCGGATACCTGTCCGCCTTTCTCCCTTCGGGAAGCGTGGC
GCTTTCTCAATGCTCACGCTGTAGGTATCTCAGTTCGGTGTAGGTCGTTCGCTCCAAGCTGGGCTGTGTG
CACGAACCCCCCGTTCAGCCCGACCGCTGCGCCTTATCCGGTAACTATCGTCTTGAGTCCAACCCGGTAA
GACACGACTTATCGCCACTGGCAGCAGCCACTGGTAACAGGATTAGCAGAGCGAGGTATGTAGGCGGTGC
TACAGAGTTCTTGAAGTGGTGGCCTAACTACGGCTACACTAGAAGGACAGTATTTGGTATCTGCGCTCTG
CTGAAGCCAGTTACCTTCGGAAAAAGAGTTGGTAGCTCTTGATCCGGCAAACAAACCACCGCTGGTAGCG
GTGGTTTTTTTGTTTGCAAGCAGCAGATTACGCGCAGAAAAAAAGGATCTCAAGAAGATCCTTTGATCTT
TTCTACGGGGTCTGACGCTCAGTGGAACGAAAACTCACGTTAAGGGATTTTGGTCATGAGATTATCAAAA
AGGATCTTCACCTAGATCCTTTTAAATTAAAAATGAAGTTTTAAATCAATCTAAAGTATATATGAGTAAA
CTTGGTCTGACAGTTACCAATGCTTAATCAGTGAGGCACCTATCTCAGCGATCTGTCTATTTCGTTCATC
CATAGTTGCCTGACTCCCCGTCGTGTAGATAACTACGATACGGGAGGGCTTACCATCTGGCCCCAGTGCT
GCAATGATACCGCGAGACCCACGCTCACCGGCTCCAGATTTATCAGCAATAAACCAGCCAGCCGGAAGGG
CCGAGCGCAGAAGTGGTCCTGCAACTTTATCCGCCTCCATCCAGTCTATTAATTGTTGCCGGGAAGCTAG
AGTAAGTAGTTCGCCAGTTAATAGTTTGCGCAACGTTGTTGCCATTGCTACAGGCATCGTGGTGTCACGC
TCGTCGTTTGGTATGGCTTCATTCAGCTCCGGTTCCCAACGATCAAGGCGAGTTACATGATCCCCCATGT
TGTGCAAAAAAGCGGTTAGCTCCTTCGGTCCTCCGATCGTTGTCAGAAGTAAGTTGGCCGCAGTGTTATC
ACTCATGGTTATGGCAGCACTGCATAATTCTCTTACTGTCATGCCATCCGTAAGATGCTTTTCTGTGACT
GGTGAGTACTCAACCAAGTCATTCTGAGAATAGTGTATGCGGCGACCGAGTTGCTCTTGCCCGGCGTCAA
TACGGGATAATACCGCGCCACATAGCAGAACTTTAAAAGTGCTCATCATTGGAAAACGTTCTTCGGGGCG
AAAACTCTCAAGGATCTTACCGCTGTTGAGATCCAGTTCGATGTAACCCACTCGTGCACCCAACTGATCT
TCAGCATCTTTTACTTTCACCAGCGTTTCTGGGTGAGCAAAAACAGGAAGGCAAAATGCCGCAAAAAAGG
GAATAAGGGCGACACGGAAATGTTGAATACTCATACTCTTCCTTTTTCAATATTATTGAAGCATTTATCA
GGGTTATTGTCTCATGAGCGGATACATATTTGAATGTATTTAGAAAAATAAACAAATAGGGGTTCCGCGC
ACATTTCCCCGAAAAGTGCCACCTGACGTCTAAGAAACCATTATTATCATGACATTAACCTATAAAAATA
GGCGTATCACGAGGCCCTTTCGTCTCGCGCGTTTCGGTGATGACGGTGAAAACCTCTGACACATGCAGCT
CCCGGAGACGGTCACAGCTTGTCTGTAAGCGGATGCCGGGAGCAGACAAGCCCGTCAGGGCGCGTCAGCG
GGTGTTGGCGGGTGTCGGGGCTGGCTTAACTATGCGGCATCAGAGCAGATTGTACTGAGAGTGCACCATA
TGCGGTGTGAAATACCGCACAGATGCGTAAGGAGAAAATACCGCATCAGGCGCCATTCGCCATTCAGGCT
GCGCAACTGTTGGGAAGGGCGATCGGTGCGGGCCTCTTCGCTATTACGCCAGCTGGCGAAAGGGGGATGT
GCTGCAAGGCGATTAAGTTGGGTAACGCCAGGGTTTTCCCAGTCACGACGTTGTAAAACGACGGCCAGTG
CCAAGCTTTGTTTAAAATATAACAAAATTGTGATCCCACAAAATGAAGTGGGGCAAAATCAAATAATTAA
CTAGTGTCCGTAAACTTGTTGGTCTTCAACTTTTTGAGGAACACGTTGGACGGCAAATCGTGACTATAAC
ACAAGTTGATTTAATAATTTTAGCCAACACGTCGGGCTGCGTGTTTTTTGCGCTCTGTGTACACGTTGAT
TAACTGGTCGATTAAATAATTTAATTTTTGGTTCTTCTTTAAATCTGTGATGAAATTTTTTAAAATAACT
TTAAATTCTTCATTGGTAAAAAATGCCACGTTTTGCAACTTGTGAGGGTCTAATATGAGGTCAAACTCAG
TAGGAGTTTTATCCAAAAAAGAAAACATGATTACGTCTGTACACGAACGCGTATTAACGCAGAGTGCAAA
GTATAAGAGGGTTAAAAAATATATTTTACGCACCATATACGCATCGGGTTGATATCGTTAATATGGATCA
ATTTGAACAGTTGATTAACGTGTCTCTGCTCAAGTCTTTGATCAAAACGCAAATCGACGAAAATGTGTCG
GACAATATCAAGTCGATGAGCGAAAAACTAAAAAGGCTAGAATACGACAATCTCACAGACAGCGTTGAGA
TATACGGTATTCACGACAGCAGGCTGAATAATAAAAAAATTAGAAACTATTATTTAACCCTAGAAAGATA
ATCATATTGTGACGTACGTTAAAGATAATCATGCGTAAAATTGACGCATGTGTTTTATCGGTCTGTATAT
CGAGGTTTATTTATTAATTTGAATAGATATTAAGTTTTATTATATTTACACTTACATACTAATAATAAAT
TCAACAAACAATTTATTTATGTTTATTTATTTATTAAAAAAAAACAAAAACTCAAAATTTCTTCTATAAA
GTAACAAAACTTTTAAACATTCTCTCTTTTACAAAAATAAACTTATTTTGTACTTTAAAAACAGTCATGT
TGTATTATAAAATAAGTAATTAGCTTAACTTATACATAATAGAAACAAATTATACTTATTAGTCAGTCAG
AAACAACTTTGGCACATATCAATATTATGCTCTCGACAAATAACTTTTTTGCATTTTTTGCACGATGCAT
TTGCCTTTCGCCTTATTTTAGAGGGGCAGTAAGTACAGTAAGTACGTTTTTTCATTACTGGCTCTTCAGT
ACTGTCATCTGATGTACCAGGCACTTCATTTGGCAAAATATTAGAGATATTATCGCGCAAATATCTCTTC
AAAGTAGGAGCTTCTAAACGCTTACGCATAAACGATGACGTCAGGCTCATGTAAAGGTTTCTCATAAATT
TTTTGCGACTTTGAACCTTTTCTCCCTTGCTACTGACATTATGGCTGTATATAATAAAAGAATTTATGCA
GGCAATGTTTATCATTCCGTACAATAATGCCATAGGCCACCTATTCGTCTTCCTACTGCAGGTCATCACA
GAACACATTTGGTCTAGCGTGTCCACTCCGCCTTTAGTTTGATTATAATACATAACCATTTGCGGTTTAC
CGGTACTTTCGTTGATAGAAGCATCCTCATCACAAGATGATAATAAGTATACCATCTTAGCTGGCTTCGG
TTTATATGAGACGAGAGTAAGGGGTCCGTCAAAACAAAACATCGATGTTCCCACTGGCCTGGAGCGACTG
TTTTTCAGTACTTCCGGTATCTCGCGTTTGTTTGATCGCACGGTTCCCACAATGGTTAATTCGAGCTCGC
CCGGGGTCCTAGGCCTCACGCCACTCGTAGAATGAACCCGATTGAATCATTTTTAAACCGAAAAAAAAAT
CCTGCCGGTGTTCTCTGAGTTTTCTGAGGATTCTGATCGGGATCCCAGAGGAACCTGGGAATTGCTATTG
GATTCCTAACAGACTCTTGAGAATTACCATCAGAGTTTCGTACATTTTTAACAAGATTTTTTGTGGAATC
ATCACCAAACCATGAAAATTTCTAGCAGGCTTTTGGGGTTCCTCAGTGGGATCATGAAACTCCGTTACAT
CGTTTTTGCTATGAGATTACAGAAAAAATAACTTAAGTAAACAGTTTTTCTGTAAAAGATATTTCACTCA
CTTAGCTTTTGAACGCAGTGGAATTTTAGACCATTGTTTGCTTGACTTTTTTTTTAATCATAATTTAAAT
GTTAGAGTGTTAGAAACCGTGTTCTTATAAACAATATTCTCCTTTTCTTCTTCCCTGTCTTGCGAAACAA
ACGATAGAGAGAAACTTATCAGTGTACCTGGCGTCTAAGCTGCGAATCAAGGAACTACGATTTTCCAGCC
ACTTCCTATGTAAATCAATCGAAGTATCGTTTAGTACATTACATTTAATACATTTCTTCTTCATCTATGC
ATCTTTGACTTTTCCAAAATGAATATCCTATTTCATTATACATTTTTTCTTTTACTTCCAGCGCTACAGC
ACCAGCAGTTATCAGGATGTAGATGAAGGTATCAACAGTTCGTTCGGCAGCAATGACAAATCCACGCTGA
TTCAGGTTTGGAAACCCAAAAGTTATGGCGCCGTCAAGGGACAAATTCCACAGCACGAACGACTCACATA
CACATGGAAGGAGATCGATGTGTTTGGAGAGACGCCAGGTGATACCAAAAAGGAACCCCTGTGCAGTAGA
TTGTGCTGTTGTTTCTCCCGCCAGAAGAAAGACTTCAATCCCCGCAAACACCTACTGAAGAATGTGACCG
GGATGGCTAAGAGTGGAGAGTTACTGGCTGTGATGGGTAGTTCTGGCGCCGGTAAAACAACCTTGCTGAA
CGCTTTGCTAGCATATGTCTTGCCGAAGCACATTAACCCAAGCCATTTATATATCAAGTACAAGTTGATT
TGATTCTAGTGATGGACTGACACGAATCTATGGCACTGTTGCAGAGCTTACAAACAGGTACCCGGAGTCG
CTTCAATTATTCAATCATCCATTCAAAAACTTCCATCTCTTCCAATTAGCCAATATTCAAATTGGAATCC
AGCCAGCCGACGGAGGCAGATGGTCTACCTGGCAACTATAGAGTTTCCATGTTTCCAGACTTTCCCTCCC
GGTAAACGGAGACAAAACGACAGACGTAAGTAGGTACATATGCATACCGCACGGACAAATCAAATTTGTC
TGGCAGCTCCAATTAGAGTCGTTAAAAATTTAACGATGCGCTAAATAACTTCAAGCTATTTGTCTCGCTG
GATTGGCTTCGAGTGGTAAGATCCTATCAAATGCCGAAAACAAAAAACTTTCTTCTTAATTGTTCGTTCT
TCAACACCTCTCCATGGTGATAACGGATACGGTTTCATTGTCAGCATCCATCCTCCGAAAAATACATTAC
GCCTTGAAATATGCAATCGCAAACACGGATCTGTTTGGAACATTTATTTTACTATGAAGAGATGCGATAG
GTAATATTTATTTGAGCGTTTAAGATACTCATTGTTCTCTCAAAGAATGTCATTGAAAGCCAACGAGGTC
AAATCAAATATTATAATAAAAAGGTCAAAGAGGACTAACTTAAAGCTCTCTTTATGGATAGGAAAAAATA
TTTTCGCCCATCGCTAGAACTTTTACCGTTTCCATTGAGTATATAACTAAGATGAATGAGGCTAATTGAT
GGTGCGATCTTGACCCCCGGGTCTTAGAGCTATGCTGGAAACAGCATAGCAAGTTAAGATAAGGCTAGTC
CGTTATCAACTTGAAAAAGTGGCACCGAGTCGGTGCTTTTTTTAAGATGCTTCGGCAATTAATAATAAGG
AATGGTAAAGCATTCTTCAAATGTTACTATGTTCTCAAATTTTCAAGAATTAGGTATTCAAGAAATTCTT
TCAGGCATATTCCATAATCTGCACAAGCAGCTACTTTAGAAATTATTGCCGGGCTTAAATTATATGTACA
ACATTTCCTGAGTATTTTCTGACAAAAATTCTCACAAGGGAAGGTCACGATGGAGTTACACGGGGTTTTT
AACCGGACTATTTTTGTTAGATTCTACATGTCGAAATATGAAAAACCCCAAAGCCTTTCGGGTGATGGAC
CAGTGGTGTAGCCAGGAGGGGCTCTGAAAGGGGTAATTTTGTACGTATATTATATTATTAAGCTAATTGG
AAATTTGACAAAAATATTTTTTTAGTATTTATTGTGATGGTAGAGAACAAAATTGACATTAATGTACGTT
TGAAATGTATTTGCCATGCCTTTGGCGTACTAACATGGAGTATGGACACCAAAACCGATTTCGTTAATTA
ATTCGAGCTCGCCCGGGGATCTAATTCAATTAGAGACTAATTCAATTAGAGCTAATTCAATTAGGATCCA
AGCTTATCGATTTCGAACCCTCGACCGCCGGAGTATAAATAGAGGCGCTTCGTCTACGGAGCGACAATTC
AATTCAAACAAGCAAAGTGAACACGTCGCTAAGCGAAAGCTAAGCAAATAAACAAGCGCAGCTGAACAAG
CTAAACAATCGGGGTACCGCTAGAGTCGACGGTACGATCCACCGGTCGCCACCATGGTGAGCAAGGGCGA
GGAGGTCATCAAAGAGTTCATGCGCTTCAAGGTGCGCATGGAGGGCTCCATGAACGGCCACGAGTTCGAG
ATCGAGGGCGAGGGCGAGGGCCGCCCCTACGAGGGCACCCAGACCGCCAAGCTGAAGGTGACCAAGGGCG
GCCCCCTGCCCTTCGCCTGGGACATCCTGTCCCCCCAGTTCATGTACGGCTCCAAGGCGTACGTGAAGCA
CCCCGCCGACATCCCCGATTACAAGAAGCTGTCCTTCCCCGAGGGCTTCAAGTGGGAGCGCGTGATGAAC
TTCGAGGACGGCGGTCTGGTGACCGTGACCCAGGACTCCTCCCTGCAGGACGGCACGCTGATCTACAAGG
TGAAGATGCGCGGCACCAACTTCCCCCCCGACGGCCCCGTAATGCAGAAGAAGACCATGGGCTGGGAGGC
CTCCACCGAGCGCCTGTACCCCCGCGACGGCGTGCTGAAGGGCGAGATCCACCAGGCCCTGAAGCTGAAG
GACGGCGGCCACTACCTGGTGGAGTTCAAGACCATCTACATGGCCAAGAAGCCCGTGCAACTGCCCGGCT
ACTACTACGTGGACACCAAGCTGGACATCACCTCCCACAACGAGGACTACACCATCGTGGAACAGTACGA
GCGCTCCGAGGGCCGCCACCACCTGTTCCTGGGGCATGGCACCGGCAGCACCGGCAGCGGCAGCTCCGGC
ACCGCCTCCTCCGAGGACAACAACATGGCCGTTATCAAGGAATTTATGCGCTTCAAAGTTAGGATGGAGG
GATCCATGAACGGACATGAGTTCGAGATCGAGGGAGAGGGCGAGGGACGCCCGTATGAAGGCACACAAAC
AGCCAAACTCAAGGTCACCAAGGGCGGACCACTGCCCTTCGCCTGGGATATCCTGAGTCCCCAGTTTATG
TACGGCAGCAAGGCCTACGTTAAGCACCCCGCTGACATACCGGACTACAAAAAGCTGTCCTTTCCGGAAG
GCTTCAAGTGGGAGCGCGTGATGAATTTCGAAGACGGAGGACTGGTCACTGTGACCCAAGATAGCAGTTT
GCAGGACGGTACACTGATCTATAAGGTTAAAATGCGCGGCACTAACTTTCCGCCAGATGGCCCAGTGATG
CAGAAGAAGACCATGGGTTGGGAGGCATCCACCGAACGTCTGTACCCTCGAGACGGAGTGCTCAAGGGCG
AGATCCATCAGGCCCTCAAACTGAAAGATGGTGGTCACTACCTGGTCGAATTTAAGACCATTTACATGGC
CAAGAAGCCGGTTCAGCTGCCCGGATATTATTATGTGGATACGAAACTGGATATAACTTCGCATAACGAA
GACTACACCATTGTCGAGCAGTATGAGCGCAGCGAAGGCCGACATCACCTGTTCCTCTACGGCATGGACG
AGCTGTACAAGTAGGCGGCCGCGACTCTAGATCATAATCAGCCATACCACATTTGTAGAGGTTTTACTTG
CTTTAAAAAACCTCCCACACCTCCCCCTGAACCTGAAACATAAAATGAATGCAATTGTTGTTGTTAACTT
GTTTATTGCAGCTTATAATGGTTACAAATAAAGCAATAGCATCACAAATTTCACAAATAAAGCATTTTTT
TCACTGCATTCTAGTTGTGGTTTGTCCAAACTCATCAATGTATCTTAAAGCTTGTTTAAACTCAAGATCG
CACCGACTTCAGTACGTGCCCTAAACGGAATCCCAGTCAACGCGGAACAGTTGCGAGCACGTTGCGCCTA
TGTGCAACAGGACGATCTTTTCATTCCCGCGCTTACAACTCGAGAACACCTCGTATTCCACGCAATGCTG
CGTATGGGTAAAGATGTACCCAAGAGTGTCAAGATGAATCGAGTCAACGAGGTGCTTCAGGAGCTTTCCT
TAGCGAAATGCGCAGACACGATCATTGGAGCGCCAGGTCGAATGAAAGGCCTGTCCGGAGGTGAACGGAA
ACGGTTGGCCTTTGCATCGGAAACCCTGACCGATCCTCACCTGTTGCTTTGTGATGAACCCACTTCCGGG
TTGGATTCGTTCATGGCTCACAGTGTTCTACAGGTGCTGAAGGGAATGGCCCTCAAAGGAAAGACGATTA
TACTGACCATACATCAACCTTCGTCAGAACTGTATTGCTTGTTCGACAAAATTCTCCTAGTGGCAGAAGG
ACGCGTGGCTTTCCTTGGATCTCCCTATCAGGCTTCGGAATTCTTTTCTCAGTGAGTAGACTTGTGAAAT
CCTGACGATTTTGCTTTACTAGCAGGGCTTGTGGTGTCTTGCCTCTTAAAACACCGAACATGAAACCCAA
AAGCCAAACGCAATAGGAATCAGACGATGAGAGTTCTTCATAGATCTGACCAGACATGTCTCTAAGAATA
TTTCTAAGACTTTTTTTTTGGAAATTCATCGCGATCTTGACATTACGCGTAATCCGCGTAATCATCGTAT
TTTTCCAAAGTTACATTCAGATATTACGGCAGAAATTCTTTAGGAGATTTCATCAGGAGATAACATATTG
GTGAATTACGGATTCGTTGTATTTATCTTCAAGAATACTACCTGATTTTAGTTTAGCAATTACTTCAGAG
ATTTCATTTAGAATTCAAGATTCATGCAGAAATATTCTTTCATTGATAGAACTTCCTTCTATGCAGAACA
TCTACCAGAATTCAACCAGAAATTTCTACTTATATACCTCTAACACGGCCAATTGCGGCCAGACAGTAAA
ATAATAGTGGCCTTAGTAACTAAAATGATCAAAATTGTGACCCGGTAAAGTGATTTAATAAAACAGTTTT
TAGTCCAAACAATATTAGGGGTCATCCAAAAACGACTTCAATCATTAGGGGCGCGCCCATACTCGGTGGC
CTCCCCACCACCAACTTTTTTGCACTGCAAAAAAACACGCTTTTGCACGCGGGCCCATACATAGTACAAA
CTCTACGTTTCGTAGACTATTTTACATAAATAGTCTACACCGTTGTATACGCTCCAAATACACTACCACA
CATTGAACCTTTTTGCAGTGCAAAAAAGTACGTGTCGGCAGTCACGTAGGCCGGCCTTATCGGGTCGCGT
CCTGTCACGTACGAATCACATTATCGGACCGGACGAGTGTTGTCTTATCGTGACAGGACGCCAGCTTCCT
GTGTTGCTAACCGCAGCCGGACGCAACTCCTTATCGGAACAGGACGCGCCTCCATATCAGCCGCGCGTTA
TCTCATGCGCGTGACCGGACACGAGGCGCCCGTCCCGCTTATCGCGCCTATAAATACAGCCCGCAACGAT
CTGGTAAACACAGTTGAACAGCATCTGTTACAGCGACACAACATGAGCCGGTCCAACAACGCCAACGCGC
CCACGCCATCCAACCGCCGCCGCAACCTGTCTCTGGTGATGGTGCGCTCCTCCAAGAACGTCATCAAGGA
GTTCATGCGCTTCAAGGTGCGCATGGAGGGCACCGTGAACGGCCACGAGTTCGAGATCGAGGGCGAGGGC
GAGGGCCGCCCCTACGAGGGCCACAACACCGTGAAGCTGAAGGTGACCAAGGGCGGCCCCCTGCCCTTCG
CCTGGGACATCCTGTCCCCCCAGTTCCAGTACGGCTCCAAGGTGTACGTGAAGCACCCCGCCGACATCCC
CGACTACAAGAAGCTGTCCTTCCCCGAGGGCTTCAAGTGGGAGCGCGTGATGAACTTCGAGGACGGCGGC
GTGGTGACCGTGACCCAGGACTCCTCCCTGCAGGACGGCTGCTTCATCTACAAGGTGAAGTTCATCGGCG
TGAACTTCCCCTCCGACGGCCCCGTAATGCAGAAGAAGACCATGGGCTGGGAGGCCTCCACCGAGCGCCT
GTACCCCCGCGACGGCGTGCTGAAGGGCGAGATCCACAAGGCCCTGAAGCTGAAGGACGGCGGCCACTAC
CTGGTGGAGTTCAAGTCCATCTACATGGCCAAGAAGCCCGTGCAGCTGCCCGGCTACTACTACGTGGACT
CCAAGCTGGACATCACCTCCCACAACGAGGACTACACCATCGTGGAGCAGTACGAGCGCACCGAGGGCCG
CCACCACCTGTTCCTGTAGGACTCTAGATCATAATCAGCCATACCACATTTGTAGAGGTTTTACTTGCTT
TAAAAAACCTCCCACACCTCCCCCTGAACCTGAAACATAAAATGAATGCAATTGTTGTTGTTAACTTGTT
TATTGCAGCTTATAATGGTTACAAATAAAGCAATAGCATCACAAATTTCACAAATAAAGCATTTTTTTCA
CTGCATTCTAGTTGTGGTTTGTCCAAACTCATCAATGTATCTTAAAGCTTCTAGGCCGGCCGATCTCGGA
TCTGACAATGTTCAGTGCAGAGACTCGGCTACGCCTCGTGGACTTTGAAGTTGACCAACAATGTTTATTC
TTACCTCTAATAGTCCTCTGTGGCAAGGTCAAGATTCTGTTAGAAGCCAATGAAGAACCTGGTTGTTCAA
TAACATTTTGTTCGTCTAATATTTCACTACCGCTTGACGTTGGCTGCACTTCATGTACCTCATCTATAAA
CGCTTCTTCTGTATCGCTCTGGACGTCATCTTCACTTACGTGATCTGATATTTCACTGTCAGAATCCTCA
CCAACAAGCTCGTCATCGCTTTGCAGAAGAGCAGAGAGGATATGCTCATCGTCTAAAGAACTACCCATTT
TATTATATATTAGTCACGATATCTATAACAAGAAAATATATATATAATAAGTTATCACGTAAGTAGAACA
TGAAATAACAATATAATTATCGTATGAGTTAAATCTTAAAAGTCACGTAAAAGATAATCATGCGTCATTT
TGACTCACGCGGTCGTTATAGTTCAAAATCAGTGACACTTACCGCATTGACAAGCACGCCTCACGGGAGC
TCCAAGCGGCGACTGAGATGTCCTAAATGCACAGCGACGGATTCGCGCTATTTAGAAAGAGAGAGCAATA
TTTCAAGAATGCATGCGTCAATTTTACGCAGACTATCTTTCTAGGGTTAAAAAAGATTTGCGCTTTACTC
GACCTAAACTTTAAACACGTCATAGAATCTTCGTTTGACAAAAACCACATTGTGGCCAAGCTGTGTGACG
CGACGCGCGCTAAAGAATGGCAAACCAAGTCGCGCGAGCGTCGACTCTAGAGGATCCCCGGGTACCGAGC
TCGAATTCGTAATCATGGTCATAGCTGTTTCCTGTGTGAAATTGTTATCCGCTCACAATTCCACACAACA
TACGAGCCGGAAGCATAAAGTGTAAAGCCTGGGGTGCCTAATGAGTGAGCTAACTCACATTAATTGCGTT
GCGCTCACTGCCCGCTTTCCAGTCGGGAAACCTGTCGTGCCAGCTGCATTAATGAATCGGCCAACGCGCG
GGGAGAGGCGGTTTGCGTATTGGGCGCTCTTCCGCTTCCTCGCTCACTGACTCGCTGCGCTCGGTCGTTC
GGCTGCGGCGAGCGGTATCAGCTCACTCAAAGGCGGTAATACGGT
Features (pLannotate 1.2.2; 27 found; start..end, strand, type, name):
     95..683     -  rep_origin     ori: high-copy-number ColE1/pMB1/pBR322/pUC origin of replication
    854..1714    -  CDS            AmpR: β-lactamase; bla; confers resistance to ampicillin, carbenicillin, and related antibiotics
   1715..1819    -  promoter       AmpR promoter: bla
   1914..1949    +  CDS            rop (fragment): Rop protein, which maintains plasmids at low copy number; rop
   2051..2150    +  misc_feature   bom (fragment): basis of mobility region from pBR322
   2156..2310    -  CDS            lacZα (fragment): LacZα fragment of β-galactosidase; lacZ fragment
   2314..2766    -  CDS            LEF-9 (fragment): LEF9_NPVAC - Experimental evidence at protein level: Swiss-Prot protein existence level 1. Component of the viral DNA-dependent RNA polymerase which is composed of four equimolar subunits of LEF-4, LEF-8, LEF-9, and p47. Plays an essential role in late and very late gene expression. From Autographa californica nuclear polyhedrosis virus (AcMNPV).
   2793..2996    +  CDS            FP (fragment): FP25_NPVAC - Experimental evidence at protein level: Swiss-Prot protein existence level 1. From Autographa californica nuclear polyhedrosis virus (AcMNPV).
   4749..5117    +  CDS            w (fragment): WHITE_ANOGA - Experimental evidence at transcript level: Swiss-Prot protein existence level 2. May be part of a membrane-spanning permease system necessary for the transport of pigment precursors into pigment cells responsible for eye color. From Anopheles gambiae (African malaria mosquito).
   5989..6056    +  misc_RNA       tracrRNA (fragment): trans-activating CRISPR RNA for the Streptococcus pyogenes CRISPR/Cas9 system
   6678..6800    +  promoter       hsp70 promoter (fragment): Drosophila melanogaster hsp70Bb promoter
   6844..8271    +  CDS            tdTomato: tdTomato is a basic (constitutively fluorescent) orange fluorescent protein published in 2004, derived from Discosoma sp.. It is reported to be a somewhat slowly-maturing tandem dimer with low acid sensitivity.
   8290..8373    +  CDS            large T antigen (fragment): large T antigen from SV40 (simian virus 40)
   8396..8517    +  polyA_signal   SV40 poly(A) signal: SV40 polyadenylation signal
   8534..9082    +  CDS            w (fragment): WHITE_ANOGA - Experimental evidence at transcript level: Swiss-Prot protein existence level 2. May be part of a membrane-spanning permease system necessary for the transport of pigment precursors into pigment cells responsible for eye color. From Anopheles gambiae (African malaria mosquito).
   9719..10179   +  promoter       OpIE-2 promoter (fragment): immediate-early gene 2 from the Orgyia pseudotsugata multicapsid nucleopolyhedrovirus; strong constitutive baculovirus promoter for insect cell expression
  10193..10258   +  CDS            IE2 (fragment): VIE2_NPVOP - Protein inferred from homology: Swiss-Prot protein existence level 3. RING-finger E3 ubiquitin ligase that plays an important regulatory role during the initial stages of infection. Migrates to specific nuclear foci early in infection supposely to prepare the sites for viral replication by targeting and ubiquitinating host proteins. From Orgyia pseudotsugata multicapsid polyhedrosis virus (OpMNPV).
  10259..10939   +  CDS            DsRed1: wild-type DsRed mammalian codon-optimized
  10947..11030   +  CDS            large T antigen (fragment): large T antigen from SV40 (simian virus 40)
  11053..11174   +  polyA_signal   SV40 poly(A) signal: SV40 polyadenylation signal
  11877..12017   +  CDS            FP (fragment): FP25_NPVAC - Experimental evidence at protein level: Swiss-Prot protein existence level 1. From Autographa californica nuclear polyhedrosis virus (AcMNPV).
  12010..12048   -  misc_feature   MCS (fragment): pUC18/19 multiple cloning site
  12080..12102   -  protein_bind   lac operator (fragment): The lac repressor binds to the lac operator to inhibit transcription in E. coli. This inhibition can be relieved by adding lactose or isopropyl-β-D-thiogalactopyranoside (IPTG). lac repressor encoded by lacI
  12106..12136   -  promoter       lac promoter: promoter for the E. coli lac operon
  12151..12172   -  protein_bind   CAP binding site: CAP binding activates transcription in the presence of cAMP. E. coli catabolite activator protein
  12185..12277   -  CDS            lacI (fragment): lac repressor; lacI; The lac repressor binds to the lac operator to inhibit transcription in E. coli. This inhibition can be relieved by adding lactose or isopropyl-β-D-thiogalactopyranoside (IPTG).
  12279..12365   -  rep_origin     RSF ori (fragment): Plasmids containing the RSF 1030 origin of replication can be propagated in E. coli cells that contain additional plasmids with compatible origins.
