>Addgene plasmid #117223 | U6c | addgene full sequence | sequence record 249754 | Addgene NGS Result
ATGGTGCGCTCCTCCAAGAACGTCATCAAGGAGTTCATGCGCTTCAAGGTGCGCATGGAGGGCACCGTGA
ACGGCCACGAGTTCGAGATCGAGGGCGAGGGCGAGGGCCGCCCCTACGAGGGCCACAACACCGTGAAGCT
GAAGGTGACCAAGGGCGGCCCCCTGCCCTTCGCCTGGGACATCCTGTCCCCCCAGTTCCAGTACGGCTCC
AAGGTGTACGTGAAGCACCCCGCCGACATCCCCGACTACAAGAAGCTGTCCTTCCCCGAGGGCTTCAAGT
GGGAGCGCGTGATGAACTTCGAGGACGGCGGCGTGGTGACCGTGACCCAGGACTCCTCCCTGCAGGACGG
CTGCTTCATCTACAAGGTGAAGTTCATCGGCGTGAACTTCCCCTCCGACGGCCCCGTAATGCAGAAGAAG
ACCATGGGCTGGGAGGCCTCCACCGAGCGCCTGTACCCCCGCGACGGCGTGCTGAAGGGCGAGATCCACA
AGGCCCTGAAGCTGAAGGACGGCGGCCACTACCTGGTGGAGTTCAAGTCCATCTACATGGCCAAGAAGCC
CGTGCAGCTGCCCGGCTACTACTACGTGGACTCCAAGCTGGACATCACCTCCCACAACGAGGACTACACC
ATCGTGGAGCAGTACGAGCGCACCGAGGGCCGCCACCACCTGTTCCTGTAGGACTCTAGATCATAATCAG
CCATACCACATTTGTAGAGGTTTTACTTGCTTTAAAAAACCTCCCACACCTCCCCCTGAACCTGAAACAT
AAAATGAATGCAATTGTTGTTGTTAACTTGTTTATTGCAGCTTATAATGGTTACAAATAAAGCAATAGCA
TCACAAATTTCACAAATAAAGCATTTTTTTCACTGCATTCTAGTTGTGGTTTGTCCAAACTCATCAATGT
ATCTTAAAGCTTCTAGGCCGGCCGATCTCGGATCTGACAATGTTCAGTGCAGAGACTCGGCTACGCCTCG
TGGACTTTGAAGTTGACCAACAATGTTTATTCTTACCTCTAATAGTCCTCTGTGGCAAGGTCAAGATTCT
GTTAGAAGCCAATGAAGAACCTGGTTGTTCAATAACATTTTGTTCGTCTAATATTTCACTACCGCTTGAC
GTTGGCTGCACTTCATGTACCTCATCTATAAACGCTTCTTCTGTATCGCTCTGGACGTCATCTTCACTTA
CGTGATCTGATATTTCACTGTCAGAATCCTCACCAACAAGCTCGTCATCGCTTTGCAGAAGAGCAGAGAG
GATATGCTCATCGTCTAAAGAACTACCCATTTTATTATATATTAGTCACGATATCTATAACAAGAAAATA
TATATATAATAAGTTATCACGTAAGTAGAACATGAAATAACAATATAATTATCGTATGAGTTAAATCTTA
AAAGTCACGTAAAAGATAATCATGCGTCATTTTGACTCACGCGGTCGTTATAGTTCAAAATCAGTGACAC
TTACCGCATTGACAAGCACGCCTCACGGGAGCTCCAAGCGGCGACTGAGATGTCCTAAATGCACAGCGAC
GGATTCGCGCTATTTAGAAAGAGAGAGCAATATTTCAAGAATGCATGCGTCAATTTTACGCAGACTATCT
TTCTAGGGTTAAAAAAGATTTGCGCTTTACTCGACCTAAACTTTAAACACGTCATAGAATCTTCGTTTGA
CAAAAACCACATTGTGGCCAAGCTGTGTGACGCGACGCGCGCTAAAGAATGGCAAACCAAGTCGCGCGAG
CGTCGACTCTAGAGGATCCCCGGGTACCGAGCTCGAATTCGTAATCATGTCATAGCTGTTTCCTGTGTGA
AATTGTTATCCGCTCACAATTCCACACAACATACGAGCCGGAAGCATAAAGTGTAAAGCCTGGGGTGCCT
AATGAGTGAGCTAACTCACATTAATTGCGTTGCGCTCACTGCCCGCTTTCCAGTCGGGAAACCTGTCGTG
CCAGCTGCATTAATGAATCGGCCAACGCGCGGGGAGAGGCGGTTTGCGTATTGGGCGCTCTTCCGCTTCC
TCGCTCACTGACTCGCTGCGCTCGGTCGTTCGGCTGCGGCGAGCGGTATCAGCTCACTCAAAGGCGGTAA
TACGGTTATCCACAGAATCAGGGGATAACGCAGGAAAGAACATGTGAGCAAAAGGCCAGCAAAAGGCCAG
GAACCGTAAAAAGGCCGCGTTGCTGGCGTTTTTCCATAGGCTCCGCCCCCCTGACGAGCATCACAAAAAT
CGACGCTCAAGTCAGAGGTGGCGAAACCCGACAGGACTATAAAGATACCAGGCGTTTCCCCCTGGAAGCT
CCCTCGTGCGCTCTCCTGTTCCGACCCTGCCGCTTACCGGATACCTGTCCGCCTTTCTCCCTTCGGGAAG
CGTGGCGCTTTCTCATAGCTCACGCTGTAGGTATCTCAGTTCGGTGTAGGTCGTTCGCTCCAAGCTGGGC
TGTGTGCACGAACCCCCCGTTCAGCCCGACCGCTGCGCCTTATCCGGTAACTATCGTCTTGAGTCCAACC
CGGTAAGACACGACTTATCGCCACTGGCAGCAGCCACTGGTAACAGGATTAGCAGAGCGAGGTATGTAGG
CGGTGCTACAGAGTTCTTGAAGTGGTGGCCTAACTACGGCTACACTAGAAGAACAGTATTTGGTATCTGC
GCTCTGCTGAAGCCAGTTACCTTCGGAAAAAGAGTTGGTAGCTCTTGATCCGGCAAACAAACCACCGCTG
GTAGCGGTGGTTTTTTTGTTTGCAAGCAGCAGATTACGCGCAGAAAAAAAGGATCTCAAGAAGATCCTTT
GATCTTTTCTACGGGGTCTGACGCTCAGTGGAACGAAAACTCACGTTAAGGGATTTTGGTCATGAGATTA
TCAAAAAGGATCTTCACCTAGATCCTTTTAAATTAAAAATGAAGTTTTAAATCAATCTAAAGTATATATG
AGTAAACTTGGTCTGACAGTTACCAATGCTTAATCAGTGAGGCACCTATCTCAGCGATCTGTCTATTTCG
TTCATCCATAGTTGCCTGACTCCCCGTCGTGTAGATAACTACGATACGGGAGGGCTTACCATCTGGCCCC
AGTGCTGCAATGATACCGCGAGACCCACGCTCACCGGCTCCAGATTTATCAGCAATAAACCAGCCAGCCG
GAAGGGCCGAGCGCAGAAGTGGTCCTGCAACTTTATCCGCCTCCATCCAGTCTATTAATTGTTGCCGGGA
AGCTAGAGTAAGTAGTTCGCCAGTTAATAGTTTGCGCAACGTTGTTGCCATTGCTACAGGCATCGTGGTG
TCACGCTCGTCGTTTGGTATGGCTTCATTCAGCTCCGGTTCCCAACGATCAAGGCGAGTTACATGATCCC
CCATGTTGTGCAAAAAAGCGGTTAGCTCCTTCGGTCCTCCGATCGTTGTCAGAAGTAAGTTGGCCGCAGT
GTTATCACTCATGGTTATGGCAGCACTGCATAATTCTCTTACTGTCATGCCATCCGTAAGATGCTTTTCT
GTGACTGGTGAGTACTCAACCAAGTCATTCTGAGAATAGTGTATGCGGCGACCGAGTTGCTCTTGCCCGG
CGTCAATACGGGATAATACCGCGCCACATAGCAGAACTTTAAAAGTGCTCATCATTGGAAAACGTTCTTC
GGGGCGAAAACTCTCAAGGATCTTACCGCTGTTGAGATCCAGTTCGATGTAACCCACTCGTGCACCCAAC
TGATCTTCAGCATCTTTTACTTTCACCAGCGTTTCTGGGTGAGCAAAAACAGGAAGGCAAAATGCCGCAA
AAAAGGGAATAAGGGCGACACGGAAATGTTGAATACTCATACTCTTCCTTTTTCAATATTATTGAAGCAT
TTATCAGGGTTATTGTCTCATGAGCGGATACATATTTGAATGTATTTAGAAAAATAAACAAATAGGGGTT
CCGCGCACATTTCCCCGAAAAGTGCCACCTGACGTCTAAGAAACCATTATTATCATGACATTAACCTATA
AAAATAGGCGTATCACGAGGCCCTTTCGTCTCGCGCGTTTCGGTGATGACGGTGAAAACCTCTGACACAT
GCAGCTCCCGGAGACGGTCACAGCTTGTCTGTAAGCGGATGCCGGGAGCAGACAAGCCCGTCAGGGCGCG
TCAGCGGGTGTTGGCGGGTGTCGGGGCTGGCTTAACTATGCGGCATCAGAGCAGATTGTACTGAGAGTGC
ACCATATGCGGTGTGAAATACCGCACAGATGCGTAAGGAGAAAATACCGCATCAGGCGCCATTCGCCATT
CAGGCTGCGCAACTGTTGGGAAGGGCGATCGGTGCGGGCCTCTTCGCTATTACGCCAGCTGGCGAAAGGG
GGATGTGCTGCAAGGCGATTAAGTTGGGTAACGCCAGGGTTTTCCCAGTCACGACGTTGTAAAACGACGG
CCAGTGCCAAGCTTTGTTTAAAAATATAACAAAATTGTGATCCCACAAAATGAAGTGGGGCAAAATCAAA
TAATTAATAGTGTCCGTAAACTTGTTGGTCTTCAACTTTTTGAGGAACACGTTGGACGGCAAATCCGTGA
CTATAACACAAGTTGATTTAATAATTTTAGCCAACACGTCGGGCTGCGTGTTTTTTGCCGACGCGTCTGT
GTACACGTTGATTAACTGGTCGATTAAACTGTTGAAATAATTTAATTTTTGGTTCTTCTTTAAATCTGTG
ATGAAATTTTTTAAAATAACTTTAAATTCTTCATTGGTAAAAAATGCCACGTTTTGCAACTTGTGAGGGT
CTAATATGAGGTCAAACTCAGTAGGAGTTTTATCCAAAAAAGAAAACATGATTACGTCTGTACACGAACG
CGTATTAACGCAGAGTGCAAAGTATAAGAGGGTTAAAAAATATATTTTACGCACCATATACGCATCGGGT
TGATATCGTTAATATGGATCAATTTGAACAGTTGATTAACGTGTCTCTGCTCAAGTCTTTGATCAAAACG
CAAATCGACGAAAATGTGTCGGACAATATCAAGTCGATGAGCGAAAAACTAAAAAGGCTAGAATACGACA
ATCTCACAGACAGCGTTGAGATATACGGTATTCACGACAGCAGGCTGAATAATAAAAAAATTAGAAACTA
TTATTTAACCCTAGAAAGATAATCATATTGTGACGTACGTTAAAGATAATCATGCGTAAAATTGACGCAT
GTGTTTTATCGGTCTGTATATCGAGGTTTATTTATTAATTTGAATAGATATTAAGTTTTATTATATTTAC
ACTTACATACTAATAATAAATTCAACAAACAATTTATTTATGTTTATTTATTTATTAAAAAAAAACAAAA
ACTCAAAATTTCTTCTATAAAGTAACAAAACTTTTAAACATTCTCTCTTTTACAAAAATAAACTTATTTT
GTACTTTAAAAACAGTCATGTTGTATTATAAAATAAGTAATTAGCTTAACTTATACATAATAGAAACAAA
TTATACTTATTAGTCAGTCAGAAACAACTTTGGCACATATCAATATTATGCTCTCGACAAATAACTTTTT
TGCATTTTTTGCACGATGCATTTGCCTTTCGCCTTATTTTAGAGGGGCAGTAAGTACAGTAAGTACGTTT
TTTCATTACTGGCTCTTCAGTACTGTCATCTGATGTACCAGGCACTTCATTTGGCAAAATATTAGAGATA
TTATCGCGCAAATATCTCTTCAAAGTAGGAGCTTCTAAACGCTTACGCATAAACGATGACGTCAGGCTCA
TGTAAAGGTTTCTCATAAATTTTTTGCGACTTTGAACCTTTTCTCCCTTGCTACTGACATTATGGCTGTA
TATAATAAAAGAATTTATGCAGGCAATGTTTATCATTCCGTACAATAATGCCATAGGCCACCTATTCGTC
TTCCTACTGCAGGTCATCACAGAACACATTTGGTCTAGCGTGTCCACTCCGCCTTTAGTTTGATTATAAT
ACATAACCATTTGCGGTTTACCGGTACTTTCGTTGATAGAAGCATCCTCATCACAAGATGATAATAAGTA
TACCATCTTAGCTGGCTTCGGTTTATATGAGACGAGAGTAAGGGGTCCGTCAAAACAAAACATCGATGTT
CCCACTGGCCTGGAGCGACTGTTTTTCAGTACTTCCGGTATCTCGCGTTTGTTTGATCGCACGGTTCCCA
CAATGGTTAATTCGAGCTCGCCCGGGGTCCTAGGCCTCACGCCACTCGTAGAATGAACCCGATTGAATCA
TTTTTAAACCGAAAAAAAAATCCTGCCGGTGTTCTCTGAGTTTTCTGAGGATTCTGATCGGGATCCCAGA
GGAACCTGGGAATTGCTATTGGATTCCTAACAGACTCTTGAGAATTACCATCAGAGTTTCGTACATTTTT
AACAAGATTTTTTGTGGAATCATCACCAAACCATGAAAATTTCTAGCAGGCTTTTGGGGTTCCTCAGTGG
GATCATGAAACTCCGTTACATCGTTTTTGCTATGAGATTACAGAAAAAATAACTTAAGTAAACAGTTTTT
CTGTAAAAGATATTTCACTCACTTAGCTTTTGAACGCAGTGGAATTTTAGACCATTGTTTGCTTGACTTT
TTTTTTAATCATAATTTAAATGTTAGAGTGTTAGAAACCGTGTTCTTATAAACAATATTCTCCTTTTCTT
CTTCCCTGTCTTGCGAAACAAACGATAGAGAGAAACTTATCAGTGTACCTGGCGTCTAAGCTGCGAATCA
AGGAACTACGATTTTCCAGCCACTTCCTATGTAAATCAATCGAAGTATCGTTTAGTACATTACATTTAAT
ACATTTCTTCTTCATCTATGCATCTTTGACTTTTCCAAAATGAATATCCTATTTCATTATACATTTTTTC
TTTTACTTCCAGCGCTACAGCACCAGCAGTTATCAGGATGTAGATGAAGGTATCAACAGTTCGTTCGGCA
GCAATGACAAATCCACGCTGATTCAGGTTTGGAAACCCAAAAGTTATGGCGCCGTCAAGGGACAAATTCC
ACAGCACGAACGACTCACATACACATGGAAGGAGATCGATGTGTTTGGAGAGACGCCAGGTGATACCAAA
AAGGAACCCCTGTGCAGTAGATTGTGCTGTTGTTTCTCCCGCCAGAAGAAAGACTTCAATCCCCGCAAAC
ACCTACTGAAGAATGTGACCGGGATGGCTAAGAGTGGAGAGTTACTGGCTGTGATGGGTAGTTCTGGCGC
CGGTAAAACAACCTTGCTGAACGCTTTGCTAGCATATGTCTTGCCGAAGCACATTAACCCAAGCCATTTA
TATATCAAGTACAAGTTGATTTGATTCTAGTGATGGACTGACACGAATCTATGGCACTGTTGCAGAGCTT
ACAAACAGGTACCCGGAGTCGCTTCAATTATTCAATCATCCATTCAAAAACTTCCATCTCTTCCAATTAG
CCAATATTCAAATTGGAATCCAGCCAGCCGACGGAGGCAGATGGTCTACCTGGCAACTATAGAGTTTCCA
TGTTTCCAGACTTTCCCTCCCGGTAAACGGAGACAAAACGACAGACGTAAGTAGGTACATATGCATACCG
CACGGACAAATCAAATTTGTCTGGCAGCTCCAATTAGAGTCGTTAAAAATTTAACGATGCGCTAAATAAC
TTCAAGCTATTTGTCTCGCTGGATTGGCTTCGAGTGGTAAGATCCTATCAAATGCCGAAAACAAAAAACT
TTCTTCTTAATTGTTCGTTCTTCAACACCTCTCCATGGTGATAACGGATACGGTTTCATTGTCAGCATCC
ATCCTCCGAAAAATACATTACGCCTTGAAATATGCAATCGCAAACACGGATCTGTTTGGAACATTTATTT
TACTATGAAGAGATGCGATAGGTAATATTTATTTGAGCGTTTAAGATACTCATTGTTCTCTCAAAGAATG
TCATTGAAAGCCAACGAGGTCAAATCAAATATTATAATAAAAAGGTCAAAGAGGACTAACTTAAAGCTCT
CTTTATGGATAGGAAAAAATATTTTCGCCCATCGCTAGAACTTTTACCGTTTCCATTGAGTATATAACTA
AGATGAATGAGGCTAATTGATGGTGCGATCTTGACCCCCGGGTCTTAGAGCTATGCTGGAAACAGCATAG
CAAGTTAAGATAAGGCTAGTCCGTTATCAACTTGAAAAAGTGGCACCGAGTCGGTGCTTTTTTTAAGATG
CTTCGGCAATTAATAATAAGGAATGGTAAAGCATTCTTCAAATGTTACTATGTTCTCAAATTTTCAAGAA
TTAGGTATTCAAGAAATTCTTTCAGGCATATTCCATAATCTGCACAAGCAGCTACTTTAGAAATTATTGC
CGGGCTTAAATTATATGTACAACATTTCCTGAGTATTTTCTGACAAAAATTCTCACAAGGGAAGGTCACG
ATGGAGTTACACGGGGTTTTTAACCGGACTATTTTTGTTAGATTCTACATGTCGAAATATGAAAAACCCC
AAAGCCTTTCGGGTGATGGACCAGTGGTGTAGCCAGGAGGGGCTCTGAAAGGGGTAATTTTGTACGTATA
TTATATTATTAAGCTAATTGGAAATTTGACAAAAATATTTTTTTAGTATTTATTGTGATGGTAGAGAACA
AAATTGACATTAATGTACGTTTGAAATGTATTTGCCATGCCTTTGGCGTACTAACATGGAGTATGGACAC
CAAAACCGATTTCGTTAATTAATTCGAGCTCGCCCGGGGATCTAATTCAATTAGAGACTAATTCAATTAG
AGCTAATTCAATTAGGATCCAAGCTTATCGATTTCGAACCCTCGACCGCCGGAGTATAAATAGAGGCGCT
TCGTCTACGGAGCGACAATTCAATTCAAACAAGCAAAGTGAACACGTCGCTAAGCGAAAGCTAAGCAAAT
AAACAAGCGCAGCTGAACAAGCTAAACAATCGGGGTACCGCTAGAGTCGACGGTACGATCCACCGGTCGC
CACCATGGTGAGCAAGGGCGAGGAGGTCATCAAAGAGTTCATGCGCTTCAAGGTGCGCATGGAGGGCTCC
ATGAACGGCCACGAGTTCGAGATCGAGGGCGAGGGCGAGGGCCGCCCCTACGAGGGCACCCAGACCGCCA
AGCTGAAGGTGACCAAGGGCGGCCCCCTGCCCTTCGCCTGGGACATCCTGTCCCCCCAGTTCATGTACGG
CTCCAAGGCGTACGTGAAGCACCCCGCCGACATCCCCGATTACAAGAAGCTGTCCTTCCCCGAGGGCTTC
AAGTGGGAGCGCGTGATGAACTTCGAGGACGGCGGTCTGGTGACCGTGACCCAGGACTCCTCCCTGCAGG
ACGGCACGCTGATCTACAAGGTGAAGATGCGCGGCACCAACTTCCCCCCCGACGGCCCCGTAATGCAGAA
GAAGACCATGGGCTGGGAGGCCTCCACCGAGCGCCTGTACCCCCGCGACGGCGTGCTGAAGGGCGAGATC
CACCAGGCCCTGAAGCTGAAGGACGGCGGCCACTACCTGGTGGAGTTCAAGACCATCTACATGGCCAAGA
AGCCCGTGCAACTGCCCGGCTACTACTACGTGGACACCAAGCTGGACATCACCTCCCACAACGAGGACTA
CACCATCGTGGAACAGTACGAGCGCTCCGAGGGCCGCCACCACCTGTTCCTGGGGCATGGCACCGGCAGC
ACCGGCAGCGGCAGCTCCGGCACCGCCTCCTCCGAGGACAACAACATGGCCGTTATCAAGGAATTTATGC
GCTTCAAAGTTAGGATGGAGGGATCCATGAACGGACATGAGTTCGAGATCGAGGGAGAGGGCGAGGGACG
CCCGTATGAAGGCACACAAACAGCCAAACTCAAGGTCACCAAGGGCGGACCACTGCCCTTCGCCTGGGAT
ATCCTGAGTCCCCAGTTTATGTACGGCAGCAAGGCCTACGTTAAGCACCCCGCTGACATACCGGACTACA
AAAAGCTGTCCTTTCCGGAAGGCTTCAAGTGGGAGCGCGTGATGAATTTCGAAGACGGAGGACTGGTCAC
TGTGACCCAAGATAGCAGTTTGCAGGACGGTACACTGATCTATAAGGTTAAAATGCGCGGCACTAACTTT
CCGCCAGATGGCCCAGTGATGCAGAAGAAGACCATGGGTTGGGAGGCATCCACCGAACGTCTGTACCCTC
GAGACGGAGTGCTCAAGGGCGAGATCCATCAGGCCCTCAAACTGAAAGATGGTGGTCACTACCTGGTCGA
ATTTAAGACCATTTACATGGCCAAGAAGCCGGTTCAGCTGCCCGGATATTATTATGTGGATACGAAACTG
GATATAACTTCGCATAACGAAGACTACACCATTGTCGAGCAGTATGAGCGCAGCGAAGGCCGACATCACC
TGTTCCTCTACGGCATGGACGAGCTGTACAAGTAGGCGGCCGCGACTCTAGATCATAATCAGCCATACCA
CATTTGTAGAGGTTTTACTTGCTTTAAAAAACCTCCCACACCTCCCCCTGAACCTGAAACATAAAATGAA
TGCAATTGTTGTTGTTAACTTGTTTATTGCAGCTTATAATGGTTACAAATAAAGCAATAGCATCACAAAT
TTCACAAATAAAGCATTTTTTTCACTGCATTCTAGTTGTGGTTTGTCCAAACTCATCAATGTATCTTAAA
GCTTGTTTAAACTCAAGATCGCACCGACTTCAGTACGTGCCCTAAACGGAATCCCAGTCAACGCGGAACA
GTTGCGAGCACGTTGCGCCTATGTGCAACAGGACGATCTTTTCATTCCCGCGCTTACAACTCGAGAACAC
CTCGTATTCCACGCAATGCTGCGTATGGGTAAAGATGTACCCAAGAGTGTCAAGATGAATCGAGTCAACG
AGGTGCTTCAGGAGCTTTCCTTAGCGAAATGCGCAGACACGATCATTGGAGCGCCAGGTCGAATGAAAGG
CCTGTCCGGAGGTGAACGGAAACGGTTGGCCTTTGCATCGGAAACCCTGACCGATCCTCACCTGTTGCTT
TGTGATGAACCCACTTCCGGGTTGGATTCGTTCATGGCTCACAGTGTTCTACAGGTGCTGAAGGGAATGG
CCCTCAAAGGAAAGACGATTATACTGACCATACATCAACCTTCGTCAGAACTGTATTGCTTGTTCGACAA
AATTCTCCTAGTGGCAGAAGGACGCGTGGCTTTCCTTGGATCTCCCTATCAGGCTTCGGAATTCTTTTCT
CAGTGAGTAGACTTGTGAAATCCTGACGATTTTGCTTTACTAGCAGGGCTTGTGGTGTCTTGCCTCTTAA
AACACCGAACATGAAACCCAAAAGCCAAACGCAATAGGAATCAGACGATGAGAGTTCTTCATAGATCTGA
CCAGACATGTCTCTAAGAATATTTCTAAGACTTTTTTTTTGGAAATTCATCGCGATCTTGACATTACGCG
TAATCCGCGTAATCATCGTATTTTTCCAAAGTTACATTCAGATATTACGGCAGAAATTCTTTAGGAGATT
TCATCAGGAGATAACATATTGGTGAATTACGGATTCGTTGTATTTATCTTCAAGAATACTACCTGATTTT
AGTTTAGCAATTACTTCAGAGATTTCATTTAGAATTCAAGATTCATGCAGAAATATTCTTTCATTGATAG
AACTTCCTTCTATGCAGAACATCTACCAGAATTCAACCAGAAATTTCTACTTATATACCTCTAACACGGC
CAATTGCGGCCAGACAGTAAAATAATAGTGGCCTTAGTAACTAAAATGATCAAAATTGTGACCCGGTAAA
GTGATTTAATAAAACAGTTTTTAGTCCAAACAATATTAGGGGTCATCCAAAAACGACTTCAATCATTAGG
GGCGCGCCCATACTCGGTGGCCTCCCCACCACCAACTTTTTTGCACTGCAAAAAAACACGCTTTTGCACG
CGGGCCCATACATAGTACAAACTCTACGTTTCGTAGACTATTTTACATAAATAGTCTACACCGTTGTATA
CGCTCCAAATACACTACCACACATTGAACCTTTTTGCAGTGCAAAAAAGTACGTGTCGGCAGTCACGTAG
GCCGGCCTTATCGGGTCGCGTCCTGTCACGTACGAATCACATTATCGGACCGGACGAGTGTTGTCTTATC
GTGACAGGACGCCAGCTTCCTGTGTTGCTAACCGCAGCCGGACGCAACTCCTTATCGGAACAGGACGCGC
CTCCATATCAGCCGCGCGTTATCTCATGCGCGTGACCGGACACGAGGCGCCCGTCCCGCTTATCGCGCCT
ATAAATACAGCCCGCAACGATCTGGTAAACACAGTTGAACAGCATCTGTTACAGCGACACAACATGAGCC
GGTCCAACAACGCCAACGCGCCCACGCCATCCAACCGCCGCCGCAACCTGTCTCTGGTG
Features (pLannotate 1.2.2; 26 found; start..end, strand, type, name):
      1..681     +  CDS            DsRed1: wild-type DsRed mammalian codon-optimized
    689..772     +  CDS            large T antigen (fragment): large T antigen from SV40 (simian virus 40)
    795..916     +  polyA_signal   SV40 poly(A) signal: SV40 polyadenylation signal
   1619..1759    +  CDS            FP (fragment): FP25_NPVAC - Experimental evidence at protein level: Swiss-Prot protein existence level 1. From Autographa californica nuclear polyhedrosis virus (AcMNPV).
   1752..1790    -  misc_feature   MCS (fragment): pUC18/19 multiple cloning site
   1821..1843    -  protein_bind   lac operator (fragment): The lac repressor binds to the lac operator to inhibit transcription in E. coli. This inhibition can be relieved by adding lactose or isopropyl-β-D-thiogalactopyranoside (IPTG). lac repressor encoded by lacI
   1847..1877    -  promoter       lac promoter: promoter for the E. coli lac operon
   1892..1913    -  protein_bind   CAP binding site: CAP binding activates transcription in the presence of cAMP. E. coli catabolite activator protein
   1926..2018    -  CDS            lacI (fragment): lac repressor; lacI; The lac repressor binds to the lac operator to inhibit transcription in E. coli. This inhibition can be relieved by adding lactose or isopropyl-β-D-thiogalactopyranoside (IPTG).
   2201..2789    -  rep_origin     ori: high-copy-number ColE1/pMB1/pBR322/pUC origin of replication
   2960..3820    -  CDS            AmpR: β-lactamase; bla; confers resistance to ampicillin, carbenicillin, and related antibiotics
   3821..3925    -  promoter       AmpR promoter: bla
   4020..4055    +  CDS            rop (fragment): Rop protein, which maintains plasmids at low copy number; rop
   4157..4256    +  misc_feature   bom (fragment): basis of mobility region from pBR322
   4262..4416    -  CDS            lacZα (fragment): LacZα fragment of β-galactosidase; lacZ fragment
   4420..4887    -  CDS            LEF-9 (fragment): LEF9_NPVAC - Experimental evidence at protein level: Swiss-Prot protein existence level 1. Component of the viral DNA-dependent RNA polymerase which is composed of four equimolar subunits of LEF-4, LEF-8, LEF-9, and p47. Plays an essential role in late and very late gene expression. From Autographa californica nuclear polyhedrosis virus (AcMNPV).
   4914..5117    +  CDS            FP (fragment): FP25_NPVAC - Experimental evidence at protein level: Swiss-Prot protein existence level 1. From Autographa californica nuclear polyhedrosis virus (AcMNPV).
   6870..7238    +  CDS            w (fragment): WHITE_ANOGA - Experimental evidence at transcript level: Swiss-Prot protein existence level 2. May be part of a membrane-spanning permease system necessary for the transport of pigment precursors into pigment cells responsible for eye color. From Anopheles gambiae (African malaria mosquito).
   8110..8177    +  misc_RNA       tracrRNA (fragment): trans-activating CRISPR RNA for the Streptococcus pyogenes CRISPR/Cas9 system
   8799..8921    +  promoter       hsp70 promoter (fragment): Drosophila melanogaster hsp70Bb promoter
   8965..10392   +  CDS            tdTomato: tdTomato is a basic (constitutively fluorescent) orange fluorescent protein published in 2004, derived from Discosoma sp.. It is reported to be a somewhat slowly-maturing tandem dimer with low acid sensitivity.
  10411..10494   +  CDS            large T antigen (fragment): large T antigen from SV40 (simian virus 40)
  10517..10638   +  polyA_signal   SV40 poly(A) signal: SV40 polyadenylation signal
  10655..11203   +  CDS            w (fragment): WHITE_ANOGA - Experimental evidence at transcript level: Swiss-Prot protein existence level 2. May be part of a membrane-spanning permease system necessary for the transport of pigment precursors into pigment cells responsible for eye color. From Anopheles gambiae (African malaria mosquito).
  11840..12300   +  promoter       OpIE-2 promoter (fragment): immediate-early gene 2 from the Orgyia pseudotsugata multicapsid nucleopolyhedrovirus; strong constitutive baculovirus promoter for insect cell expression
  12314..12379   +  CDS            IE2 (fragment): VIE2_NPVOP - Protein inferred from homology: Swiss-Prot protein existence level 3. RING-finger E3 ubiquitin ligase that plays an important regulatory role during the initial stages of infection. Migrates to specific nuclear foci early in infection supposely to prepare the sites for viral replication by targeting and ubiquitinating host proteins. From Orgyia pseudotsugata multicapsid polyhedrosis virus (OpMNPV).
