[The description below was written by a language model from this plasmid's Addgene catalogue record and pLannotate feature annotations shown in this document.]
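Description:
U6c is a piggyBac-backbone insect expression plasmid of about 12.4 kb, built to express a guide RNA in the mosquito Aedes aegypti. It is maintained in E. coli as a high-copy plasmid through a ColE1/pUC-type origin and selected with ampicillin via the β-lactamase gene. The annotated AcMNPV FP25 and LEF-9 fragments are baculoviral sequences that commonly flank piggyBac arms in such backbones. The transposon terminal repeats themselves are not annotated in either feature table.

The catalogued insert, "HR U6c promoter-gRNA", was assembled by Gibson cloning and places a gRNA targeting the white eye-pigmentation gene under a U6 (RNA polymerase III) promoter. The promoter is not annotated, but a fragment of the S. pyogenes tracrRNA scaffold marks the gRNA. Downstream lies a tdTomato coding sequence preceded by a fragment of the Drosophila hsp70 minimal promoter and followed by an SV40 polyadenylation signal. Any upstream enhancer that would give this reporter tissue specificity is not identified in the record. The gRNA and tdTomato cassettes are bracketed by two segments with similarity to the white gene. This fits the "HR" designation, with the segments acting as homology arms for Cas9-stimulated, homology-directed insertion at the white locus. Outside these arms, an OpIE-2 promoter drives DsRed with its own SV40 terminator. This arrangement could help distinguish precise integration from other insertion events, although the record does not state this use.

The associated work concerns a confinable gene drive system in Aedes aegypti, in which gRNA-bearing elements of this kind are paired with a separate Cas9 source. The depositor and sequencing-derived records agree in feature content and differ by only a few bases in length.
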