Addgene plasmid #117223: U6c
Purpose: Expresses gRNA in Aedes aegypti
Depositing lab: Omar Akbari. Depositing organization: University of California, San Diego (UCSD). Publication: Development of a confinable gene drive system in the human disease vector Aedes aegypti. Li M, Yang T, Kandul NP, Bui M, Gamez S, Raban R, Bennett J, Sanchez C HM, Lanzaro GC, Schmidt H, Lee Y, Marshall JM, Akbari OS. Elife. 2020 Jan 21;9. pii: 51701. doi: 10.7554/eLife.51701. PubMed 31960794.
Backbone
  Vector backbone: Piggybac
  Total vector size (bp): 12365
  Vector type: Insect Expression, Synthetic Biology
Growth in bacteria
  Bacterial resistance: Ampicillin, 100 μg/mL
  Growth temperature: 37°C
  Growth strain: DH5alpha
  Copy number: High Copy
Gene/Insert
  Gene/Insert name: HR U6c promoter-gRNA (alt name: HR U6c-gRNA)
  gRNA/shRNA sequence: white
  Species: Aedes aegypti
  Promoter: U6
  Cloning method: Gibson Cloning
  Sequencing primers: 5′ taattcgagctcgcccggggtcctaggCCTCACGCCACTCGTAGAATGAACCCGATTGA; 3′ CCAAAAACGACTTCAATCATTAGGggcgcgcccatactcggtggcctccccac
Terms and licenses: Academic/Nonprofit Terms; Industry Terms: Not Available to Industry
How to cite: U6c was a gift from Omar Akbari (Addgene plasmid # 117223 ; http://n2t.net/addgene:117223 ; RRID:Addgene_117223)
